Addgene plasmid #141265: pDONR223 SARS-CoV-2 NSP12
Purpose: Gateway-compatible Entry vector, with insert of NSP12 gene's CDS from SARS-CoV-2 isolate Wuhan-Hu-1
Depositing lab: Fritz Roth. Depositing organization: Sinai Health System. Publication: A Comprehensive, Flexible Collection of SARS-CoV-2 Coding Regions. Kim DK, Knapp JJ, Kuang D, Chawla A, Cassonnet P, Lee H, Sheykhkarimli D, Samavarchi-Tehrani P, Abdouni H, Rayhan A, Li R, Pogoutse O, Coyaud E, van der Werf S, Demeret C, Gingras AC, Taipale M, Raught B, Jacob Y, Roth FP. G3 (Bethesda). 2020 Aug 6. pii: g3.120.401554. doi: 10.1534/g3.120.401554. PubMed 32763951.
Backbone
  Vector backbone: pDONR223
  Backbone manufacturer: Rual et al, Genome Res. 14:2128-2135, 2004.
  Backbone size w/o insert (bp): 5005
  Vector type: Gateway-compatible Entry vector
Growth in bacteria
  Bacterial resistance: Spectinomycin, 50 μg/mL
  Growth temperature: 37°C
  Growth strain: DH5alpha
  Copy number: Unknown
Gene/Insert
  Gene/Insert name: NSP12 (alt name: 43740578)
  Species: SARS-CoV-2 isolate Wuhan-Hu-1, Gene ID 43740578
  Insert size (bp): 2760
  Mutation: Many synonymous changes due to codon optimization
  Entrez Gene: ORF1ab (a.k.a. GU280_gp01)
  Cloning method: Gateway Cloning
  Sequencing primers: 5′ M13F; 3′ M13R
Resource information
  A portion of this plasmid was derived from a plasmid made by: Synthesized from GenScript
Terms and licenses: Academic/Nonprofit Terms; Industry Terms
How to cite: pDONR223 SARS-CoV-2 NSP12 was a gift from Fritz Roth (Addgene plasmid # 141265 ; http://n2t.net/addgene:141265 ; RRID:Addgene_141265)
