[The description below was written by a language model from this plasmid's Addgene catalogue record and pLannotate feature annotations shown in this document.]
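Description:
pDONR223 SARS-CoV-2 NSP12 is a Gateway-compatible entry clone built on the pDONR223 backbone and carrying the coding sequence of NSP12 from SARS-CoV-2 isolate Wuhan-Hu-1. NSP12 is one of the mature products of the ORF1ab replicase polyprotein and is known generally as the viral RNA-dependent RNA polymerase. The automated annotation matches the insert to the replicase polyprotein as a whole, and the descriptive text it attaches refers to the 2'-O-methyltransferase, which is a different cleavage product and should not be read as describing this insert. The insert was made synthetically and codon optimized, so it carries many synonymous changes relative to the viral genome. The catalogue lists it at about 2.8 kb, in line with the annotated coding region in the 5.55 kb sequenced plasmid.

The plasmid is maintained in E. coli through a high-copy ColE1/pUC-type origin. Selection is with spectinomycin via the aadA (SmR) adenylyltransferase gene, which lies downstream of a class 1 integron Pc promoter fragment and a remnant of a gentamicin resistance gene. The rrnB T1 and T2 terminators sit upstream of the insert and insulate it from read-through transcription. An attL2 site is annotated immediately downstream of the coding sequence, with a T7 promoter beyond it. The feature table does not call the partner attL1 site, although an entry clone would be expected to have one upstream. No eukaryotic promoter or tag is annotated, as is usual for an entry vector. The construct serves as a source clone from which the NSP12 ORF can be moved by LR recombination into destination vectors of choice for expression, tagging or interaction studies, as part of a collection of SARS-CoV-2 coding regions.
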