Features (pLannotate 1.2.2; 11 found; start..end, strand, type, name):
      7..34      -  terminator     rrnB T2 terminator: transcription terminator T2 from the E. coli rrnB gene
    166..209     +  terminator     rrnB T1 terminator: Escherichia coli rrnB; transcription terminator T1 from the E. coli rrnB gene
    256..292     -  CDS            lacZα (fragment): LacZα fragment of β-galactosidase; lacZ fragment
    347..3163    +  CDS            rep (fragment): R1AB_SARS2 - Experimental evidence at protein level: Swiss-Prot protein existence level 1. [2'-O-methyltransferase]: Methyltransferase that mediates mRNA cap 2'-O-ribose methylation to the 5'-cap structure of viral mRNAs. N7-methyl guanosine cap is a prerequisite for binding of nsp16. Therefore plays an essential role in viral mRNAs cap methylation which is essential to evade immune system. From Severe acute respiratory syndrome coronavirus 2 (2019-nCoV) (SARS-CoV-2).
   3168..3267    -  protein_bind   attL2: mutant version of attL; recombination site for the Gateway® LR reaction LR Clonase™
   3285..3303    -  promoter       T7 promoter: promoter for bacteriophage T7 RNA polymerase
   3493..3516    +  promoter       Pc promoter (fragment): intI1 (promoter lies within the coding sequence); class 1 integron promoter
   3692..3748    +  CDS            GmR (fragment): gentamycin acetyltransferase; aacC1; confers resistance to gentamycin
   3755..4546    +  CDS            SmR: aminoglycoside adenylyltransferase (Murphy, 1985); aadA; confers resistance to spectinomycin and streptomycin
   4639..5227    +  rep_origin     ori: high-copy-number ColE1/pMB1/pBR322/pUC origin of replication
   5410..5502    +  CDS            lacI (fragment): lac repressor; lacI; The lac repressor binds to the lac operator to inhibit transcription in E. coli. This inhibition can be relieved by adding lactose or isopropyl-β-D-thiogalactopyranoside (IPTG).
>Addgene plasmid #141265 | pDONR223 SARS-CoV-2 NSP12 | addgene full sequence | sequence record 288081 | Addgene NGS Result
AACGCAAAAAGGCCATCCGTCAGGATGGCCTTCTGCTTAGTTTGATGCCTGGCAGTTTATGGCGGGCGTC
CTGCCCGCCACCCTCCGGGCCGTTGCTTCACAACGTTCAAATCCGCTCCCGGCGGATTTGTCCTACTCAG
GAGAGCGTTCACCGACAAACAACAGATAAAACGAAAGGCCCAGTCTTCCGACTGAGCCTTTCGTTTTATT
TGATGCCTGGCAGTTCCCTACTCTCGCGTTAACGCTAGCATGGATGTTTTCCCAGTCACGACGTTGTAAA
ACGACGGCCAGTCTTAAGCTCGGGCCCCAAATAATGATTTTATTTTGACTGATAGTGACCTGTTCGTTGC
AACAAATTGATGAGCAATGCTTTTTTATAATGCCAACTTTGTACAAAAAAGTTGGCATGTCCGCCGCTAG
ACTGACTCCTTGTGGTACTGGCACCTCTACTGACGTGGTGTACAGGGCCTTCGACATCTACAACGACAAG
GTGGCCGGATTCGCTAAGTTCCTGAAGACCAACTGCTGCCGCTTCCAGGAGAAGGACGAAGACGACAACC
TGATCGACTCTTACTTCGTGGTGAAGAGGCACACCTTCAGCAACTACCAGCACGAGGAAACCATCTACAA
CCTGCTGAAGGACTGCCCCGCCGTGGCTAAGCACGACTTCTTCAAGTTCCGCATCGACGGTGACATGGTG
CCTCACATCAGCCGCCAGAGGCTGACCAAGTACACCATGGCCGACCTGGTGTACGCTCTGAGGCACTTCG
ACGAGGGCAACTGCGACACCCTGAAGGAAATCCTGGTGACCTACAACTGCTGCGACGACGACTACTTCAA
CAAGAAGGACTGGTACGACTTCGTGGAGAACCCTGACATCCTGAGAGTGTACGCCAACCTGGGCGAAAGA
GTGCGTCAGGCTCTGCTGAAGACCGTGCAGTTCTGCGACGCCATGCGTAACGCTGGTATCGTGGGCGTGC
TGACCCTGGACAACCAGGACCTGAACGGCAACTGGTACGACTTCGGAGACTTCATCCAGACTACTCCAGG
ATCTGGTGTGCCTGTGGTGGACTCCTACTACTCTCTGCTGATGCCAATCCTGACCCTGACCAGGGCCCTG
ACCGCTGAGTCTCACGTGGACACCGACCTGACCAAGCCCTACATCAAGTGGGACCTGCTGAAGTACGACT
TCACCGAGGAACGCCTGAAGCTGTTCGACAGGTACTTCAAGTACTGGGACCAGACCTACCACCCAAACTG
CGTGAACTGCCTGGACGACAGATGCATCCTGCACTGCGCCAACTTCAACGTGCTGTTCTCTACCGTGTTC
CCTCCCACCAGCTTCGGCCCTCTGGTGCGTAAGATCTTCGTGGACGGCGTGCCATTCGTGGTGTCTACCG
GATACCACTTCAGAGAGCTGGGTGTGGTGCACAACCAGGACGTGAACCTGCACAGCTCCCGTCTGAGCTT
CAAGGAACTGCTGGTGTACGCTGCTGACCCTGCTATGCACGCTGCTAGCGGCAACCTGCTGCTGGACAAG
CGCACCACCTGCTTCTCCGTGGCCGCTCTGACCAACAACGTGGCCTTCCAGACCGTGAAGCCTGGAAACT
TCAACAAGGACTTCTACGACTTCGCTGTGAGCAAGGGATTCTTCAAGGAGGGTTCTAGCGTGGAACTGAA
GCACTTCTTCTTCGCCCAGGACGGCAACGCCGCTATCTCCGACTACGACTACTACCGCTACAACCTGCCC
ACCATGTGCGACATCAGGCAGCTGCTGTTCGTGGTGGAGGTGGTGGACAAGTACTTCGACTGCTACGACG
GCGGATGCATCAACGCTAACCAGGTCATCGTGAACAACCTGGACAAGAGCGCCGGCTTCCCTTTCAACAA
GTGGGGAAAGGCTAGACTGTACTACGACAGCATGTCCTACGAAGACCAGGACGCCCTGTTCGCTTACACC
AAGCGTAACGTGATCCCAACCATCACCCAGATGAACCTGAAGTACGCCATCTCCGCTAAGAACCGCGCCA
GGACCGTGGCTGGTGTGAGCATCTGCTCCACCATGACCAACAGACAGTTCCACCAGAAGCTGCTGAAGTC
TATCGCCGCTACCCGTGGTGCCACCGTGGTCATCGGCACCAGCAAGTTCTACGGTGGCTGGCACAACATG
CTGAAGACCGTGTACTCCGACGTGGAGAACCCACACCTGATGGGCTGGGACTACCCCAAGTGCGACAGAG
CTATGCCTAACATGCTGCGTATCATGGCCTCTCTGGTGCTGGCTAGAAAGCACACCACCTGCTGCTCTCT
GAGCCACCGCTTCTACAGGCTGGCCAACGAGTGCGCTCAGGTGCTGTCCGAAATGGTCATGTGCGGAGGT
TCTCTGTACGTGAAGCCCGGCGGAACCTCCTCTGGAGACGCTACCACCGCCTACGCTAACTCCGTGTTCA
ACATCTGCCAGGCCGTGACCGCTAACGTGAACGCCCTGCTGTCTACCGACGGTAACAAGATCGCTGACAA
GTACGTGAGAAACCTGCAGCACCGTCTGTACGAGTGCCTGTACAGAAACCGTGACGTGGACACCGACTTC
GTGAACGAATTCTACGCCTACCTGCGCAAGCACTTCTCCATGATGATCCTGTCTGACGACGCTGTGGTGT
GCTTCAACTCTACCTACGCCAGCCAGGGCCTGGTGGCTAGCATCAAGAACTTCAAGTCCGTGCTGTACTA
CCAGAACAACGTGTTCATGAGCGAGGCCAAGTGCTGGACCGAAACCGACCTGACCAAGGGACCTCACGAG
TTCTGCTCCCAGCACACCATGCTGGTGAAGCAGGGTGACGACTACGTGTACCTGCCATACCCTGACCCTT
CTAGAATCCTGGGAGCTGGATGCTTCGTGGACGACATCGTGAAGACCGACGGCACCCTGATGATCGAAAG
GTTCGTGAGCCTGGCCATCGACGCTTACCCTCTGACCAAGCACCCAAACCAGGAGTACGCTGACGTGTTC
CACCTGTACCTGCAGTACATCCGCAAGCTGCACGACGAACTGACCGGACACATGCTGGACATGTACAGCG
TGATGCTGACCAACGACAACACCTCCAGGTACTGGGAGCCAGAATTCTACGAGGCCATGTACACCCCTCA
CACCGTGCTGCAGTAATACCCAACTTTCTTGTACAAAGTTGGCATTATAAGAAAGCATTGCTTATCAATT
TGTTGCAACGAACAGGTCACTATCAGTCAAAATAAAATCATTATTTGCCATCCAGCTGATATCCCCTATA
GTGAGTCGTATTACATGGTCATAGCTGTTTCCTGGCAGCTCTGGCCCGTGTCTCAAAATCTCTGATGTTA
CATTGCACAAGATAAAAATATATCATCATGCCTCCTCTAGACCAGCCAGGACAGAAATGCCTCGACTTCG
CTGCTACCCAAGGTTGCCGGGTGACGCACACCGTGGAAACGGATGAAGGCACGAACCCAGTGGACATAAG
CCTGTTCGGTTCGTAAGCTGTAATGCAAGTAGCGTATGCGCTCACGCAACTGGTCCAGAACCTTGACCGA
ACGCAGCGGTGGTAACGGCGCAGTGGCGGTTTTCATGGCTTGTTATGACTGTTTTTTTGGGGTACAGTCT
ATGCCTCGGGCATCCAAGCAGCAAGCGCGTTACGCCGTGGGTCGATGTTTGATGTTATGGAGCAGCAACG
ATGTTACGCAGCAGGGCAGTCGCCCTAAAACAAAGTTAAACATTATGAGGGAAGCGGTGATCGCCGAAGT
ATCGACTCAACTATCAGAGGTAGTTGGCGTCATCGAGCGCCATCTCGAACCGACGTTGCTGGCCGTACAT
TTGTACGGCTCCGCAGTGGATGGCGGCCTGAAGCCACACAGTGATATTGATTTGCTGGTTACGGTGACCG
TAAGGCTTGATGAAACAACGCGGCGAGCTTTGATCAACGACCTTTTGGAAACTTCGGCTTCCCCTGGAGA
GAGCGAGATTCTCCGCGCTGTAGAAGTCACCATTGTTGTGCACGACGACATCATTCCGTGGCGTTATCCA
GCTAAGCGCGAACTGCAATTTGGAGAATGGCAGCGCAATGACATTCTTGCAGGTATCTTCGAGCCAGCCA
CGATCGACATTGATCTGGCTATCTTGCTGACAAAAGCAAGAGAACATAGCGTTGCCTTGGTAGGTCCAGC
GGCGGAGGAACTCTTTGATCCGGTTCCTGAACAGGATCTATTTGAGGCGCTAAATGAAACCTTAACGCTA
TGGAACTCGCCGCCCGACTGGGCTGGCGATGAGCGAAATGTAGTGCTTACGTTGTCCCGCATTTGGTACA
GCGCAGTAACCGGCAAAATCGCGCCGAAGGATGTCGCTGCCGACTGGGCAATGGAGCGCCTGCCGGCCCA
GTATCAGCCCGTCATACTTGAAGCTAGACAGGCTTATCTTGGACAAGAAGAAGATCGCTTGGCCTCGCGC
GCAGATCAGTTGGAAGAATTTGTCCACTACGTGAAAGGCGAGATCACCAAGGTAGTCGGCAAATAACCCT
CGAGCCACCCATGACCAAAATCCCTTAACGTGAGTTACGCGTCGTTCCACTGAGCGTCAGACCCCGTAGA
AAAGATCAAAGGATCTTCTTGAGATCCTTTTTTTCTGCGCGTAATCTGCTGCTTGCAAACAAAAAAACCA
CCGCTACCAGCGGTGGTTTGTTTGCCGGATCAAGAGCTACCAACTCTTTTTCCGAAGGTAACTGGCTTCA
GCAGAGCGCAGATACCAAATACTGTTCTTCTAGTGTAGCCGTAGTTAGGCCACCACTTCAAGAACTCTGT
AGCACCGCCTACATACCTCGCTCTGCTAATCCTGTTACCAGTGGCTGCTGCCAGTGGCGATAAGTCGTGT
CTTACCGGGTTGGACTCAAGACGATAGTTACCGGATAAGGCGCAGCGGTCGGGCTGAACGGGGGGTTCGT
GCACACAGCCCAGCTTGGAGCGAACGACCTACACCGAACTGAGATACCTACAGCGTGAGCTATGAGAAAG
CGCCACGCTTCCCGAAGGGAGAAAGGCGGACAGGTATCCGGTAAGCGGCAGGGTCGGAACAGGAGAGCGC
ACGAGGGAGCTTCCAGGGGGAAACGCCTGGTATCTTTATAGTCCTGTCGGGTTTCGCCACCTCTGACTTG
AGCGTCGATTTTTGTGATGCTCGTCAGGGGGGCGGAGCCTATGGAAAAACGCCAGCAACGCGGCCTTTTT
ACGGTTCCTGGCCTTTTGCTGGCCTTTTGCTCACATGTTCTTTCCTGCGTTATCCCCTGATTCTGTGGAT
AACCGTATTACCGCCTTTGAGTGAGCTGATACCGCTCGCCGCAGCCGAACGACCGAGCGCAGCGAGTCAG
TGAGCGAGGAAGCGGAAGAGCGCCCAATACGCAAACCGCCTCTCCCCGCGCGTTGGCCGATTCATTAATG
CAGCTGGCACGACAGGTTTCCCGACTGGAAAGCGGGCAGTGAGCGCAACGCAATTAATACGCGTACCGCT
AGCCAGGAAGAGTTTGTAGA
