>Addgene plasmid #141265 | pDONR223 SARS-CoV-2 NSP12 | depositor partial sequence | sequence record 275546 | Insersted CDS with stop codon
ATGTCCGCCGCTAGACTGACTCCTTGTGGTACTGGCACCTCTACTGACGTGGTGTACAGGGCCTTCGACA
TCTACAACGACAAGGTGGCCGGATTCGCTAAGTTCCTGAAGACCAACTGCTGCCGCTTCCAGGAGAAGGA
CGAAGACGACAACCTGATCGACTCTTACTTCGTGGTGAAGAGGCACACCTTCAGCAACTACCAGCACGAG
GAAACCATCTACAACCTGCTGAAGGACTGCCCCGCCGTGGCTAAGCACGACTTCTTCAAGTTCCGCATCG
ACGGTGACATGGTGCCTCACATCAGCCGCCAGAGGCTGACCAAGTACACCATGGCCGACCTGGTGTACGC
TCTGAGGCACTTCGACGAGGGCAACTGCGACACCCTGAAGGAAATCCTGGTGACCTACAACTGCTGCGAC
GACGACTACTTCAACAAGAAGGACTGGTACGACTTCGTGGAGAACCCTGACATCCTGAGAGTGTACGCCA
ACCTGGGCGAAAGAGTGCGTCAGGCTCTGCTGAAGACCGTGCAGTTCTGCGACGCCATGCGTAACGCTGG
TATCGTGGGCGTGCTGACCCTGGACAACCAGGACCTGAACGGCAACTGGTACGACTTCGGAGACTTCATC
CAGACTACTCCAGGATCTGGTGTGCCTGTGGTGGACTCCTACTACTCTCTGCTGATGCCAATCCTGACCC
TGACCAGGGCCCTGACCGCTGAGTCTCACGTGGACACCGACCTGACCAAGCCCTACATCAAGTGGGACCT
GCTGAAGTACGACTTCACCGAGGAACGCCTGAAGCTGTTCGACAGGTACTTCAAGTACTGGGACCAGACC
TACCACCCAAACTGCGTGAACTGCCTGGACGACAGATGCATCCTGCACTGCGCCAACTTCAACGTGCTGT
TCTCTACCGTGTTCCCTCCCACCAGCTTCGGCCCTCTGGTGCGTAAGATCTTCGTGGACGGCGTGCCATT
CGTGGTGTCTACCGGATACCACTTCAGAGAGCTGGGTGTGGTGCACAACCAGGACGTGAACCTGCACAGC
TCCCGTCTGAGCTTCAAGGAACTGCTGGTGTACGCTGCTGACCCTGCTATGCACGCTGCTAGCGGCAACC
TGCTGCTGGACAAGCGCACCACCTGCTTCTCCGTGGCCGCTCTGACCAACAACGTGGCCTTCCAGACCGT
GAAGCCTGGAAACTTCAACAAGGACTTCTACGACTTCGCTGTGAGCAAGGGATTCTTCAAGGAGGGTTCT
AGCGTGGAACTGAAGCACTTCTTCTTCGCCCAGGACGGCAACGCCGCTATCTCCGACTACGACTACTACC
GCTACAACCTGCCCACCATGTGCGACATCAGGCAGCTGCTGTTCGTGGTGGAGGTGGTGGACAAGTACTT
CGACTGCTACGACGGCGGATGCATCAACGCTAACCAGGTCATCGTGAACAACCTGGACAAGAGCGCCGGC
TTCCCTTTCAACAAGTGGGGAAAGGCTAGACTGTACTACGACAGCATGTCCTACGAAGACCAGGACGCCC
TGTTCGCTTACACCAAGCGTAACGTGATCCCAACCATCACCCAGATGAACCTGAAGTACGCCATCTCCGC
TAAGAACCGCGCCAGGACCGTGGCTGGTGTGAGCATCTGCTCCACCATGACCAACAGACAGTTCCACCAG
AAGCTGCTGAAGTCTATCGCCGCTACCCGTGGTGCCACCGTGGTCATCGGCACCAGCAAGTTCTACGGTG
GCTGGCACAACATGCTGAAGACCGTGTACTCCGACGTGGAGAACCCACACCTGATGGGCTGGGACTACCC
CAAGTGCGACAGAGCTATGCCTAACATGCTGCGTATCATGGCCTCTCTGGTGCTGGCTAGAAAGCACACC
ACCTGCTGCTCTCTGAGCCACCGCTTCTACAGGCTGGCCAACGAGTGCGCTCAGGTGCTGTCCGAAATGG
TCATGTGCGGAGGTTCTCTGTACGTGAAGCCCGGCGGAACCTCCTCTGGAGACGCTACCACCGCCTACGC
TAACTCCGTGTTCAACATCTGCCAGGCCGTGACCGCTAACGTGAACGCCCTGCTGTCTACCGACGGTAAC
AAGATCGCTGACAAGTACGTGAGAAACCTGCAGCACCGTCTGTACGAGTGCCTGTACAGAAACCGTGACG
TGGACACCGACTTCGTGAACGAATTCTACGCCTACCTGCGCAAGCACTTCTCCATGATGATCCTGTCTGA
CGACGCTGTGGTGTGCTTCAACTCTACCTACGCCAGCCAGGGCCTGGTGGCTAGCATCAAGAACTTCAAG
TCCGTGCTGTACTACCAGAACAACGTGTTCATGAGCGAGGCCAAGTGCTGGACCGAAACCGACCTGACCA
AGGGACCTCACGAGTTCTGCTCCCAGCACACCATGCTGGTGAAGCAGGGTGACGACTACGTGTACCTGCC
ATACCCTGACCCTTCTAGAATCCTGGGAGCTGGATGCTTCGTGGACGACATCGTGAAGACCGACGGCACC
CTGATGATCGAAAGGTTCGTGAGCCTGGCCATCGACGCTTACCCTCTGACCAAGCACCCAAACCAGGAGT
ACGCTGACGTGTTCCACCTGTACCTGCAGTACATCCGCAAGCTGCACGACGAACTGACCGGACACATGCT
GGACATGTACAGCGTGATGCTGACCAACGACAACACCTCCAGGTACTGGGAGCCAGAATTCTACGAGGCC
ATGTACACCCCTCACACCGTGCTGCAGTAA
