>Addgene plasmid #141265 | pDONR223 SARS-CoV-2 NSP12 | addgene partial sequence | sequence record 287370 | M13-F20 5'-TGTAAAACGACGGCCAGT-3'
TGATTTTATTTTGACTGATAGTGACCTGTTCGTTGCAACAAATTGATGAGCAATGCTTTTTTATAATGCC
AACTTTGTACAAAAAAGTTGGCATGTCCGCCGCTAGACTGACTCCTTGTGGTACTGGCACCTCTACTGAC
GTGGTGTACAGGGCCTTCGACATCTACAACGACAAGGTGGCCGGATTCGCTAAGTTCCTGAAGACCAACT
GCTGCCGCTTCCAGGAGAAGGACGAAGACGACAACCTGATCGACTCTTACTTCGTGGTGAAGAGGCACAC
CTTCAGCAACTACCAGCACGAGGAAACCATCTACAACCTGCTGAAGGACTGCCCCGCCGTGGCTAAGCAC
GACTTCTTCAAGTTCCGCATCGACGGTGACATGGTGCCTCACATCAGCCGCCAGAGGCTGACCAAGTACA
CCATGGCCGACCTGGTGTACGCTCTGAGGCACTTCGACGAGGGCAACTGCGACACCCTGAAGGAAATCCT
GGTGACCTACAACTGCTGCGACGACGACTACTTCAACAAGAAGGACTGGTACGACTTCGTGGAGAACCCT
GACATCCTGAGAGTGTACGCCAACCTGGGCGAAAGAGTGCGTCAGGCTCTGCTGAAGACCGTGCAGTTCT
GCGACGCCATGCGTAACGCTGGTATCGTGGGCGTGCTGACCCTGGACAACCAGGACCTGAACGGCAACTG
GTACGACTTCGGAGACTTCATCCAGACTACTCCAGGATCTGGTGTGCCTGTGGTGGACTCCTACTACTCT
CTGCTGATGCCAATCCTGACCCTGACCAGGGCCCTGACCGCTGAGTCTCACGTGGACACCGACCTGACCA
AGCCCTACATCAAGTGGGACCTGCTGAAGTACGACTTCACCGAGGAACGCCTGAAGCTGTTCGACAGGA
