>Addgene plasmid #141265 | pDONR223 SARS-CoV-2 NSP12 | addgene partial sequence | sequence record 287371 | M13-Rev 5'-CAGGAAACAGCTATGACC-3'
CAGCTGGATGGCAAATAATGATTTTATTTTGACTGATAGTGACCTGTTCGTTGCAACAAATTGATAAGCA
ATGCTTTCTTATAATGCCAACTTTGTACAAGAAAGTTGGGTATTACTGCAGCACGGTGTGAGGGGTGTAC
ATGGCCTCGTAGAATTCTGGCTCCCAGTACCTGGAGGTGTTGTCGTTGGTCAGCATCACGCTGTACATGT
CCAGCATGTGTCCGGTCAGTTCGTCGTGCAGCTTGCGGATGTACTGCAGGTACAGGTGGAACACGTCAGC
GTACTCCTGGTTTGGGTGCTTGGTCAGAGGGTAAGCGTCGATGGCCAGGCTCACGAACCTTTCGATCATC
AGGGTGCCGTCGGTCTTCACGATGTCGTCCACGAAGCATCCAGCTCCCAGGATTCTAGAAGGGTCAGGGT
ATGGCAGGTACACGTAGTCGTCACCCTGCTTCACCAGCATGGTGTGCTGGGAGCAGAACTCGTGAGGTCC
CTTGGTCAGGTCGGTTTCGGTCCAGCACTTGGCCTCGCTCATGAACACGTTGTTCTGGTAGTACAGCACG
GACTTGAAGTTCTTGATGCTAGCCACCAGGCCCTGGCTGGCGTAGGTAGAGTTGAAGCACACCACAGCGT
CGTCAGACAGGATCATCATGGAGAAGTGCTTGCGCAGGTAGGCGTAGAATTCGTTCACGAAGTCGGTGTC
CACGTCACGGTTTCTGTACAGGCACTCGTACAGACGGTGCTGCAGGTTTCTCACGTACTTGTCAGCGATC
TTGTTACCGTCGGTAGACAGCAGGGCGTTCACGTTAGCGGTCACGGCCTGGCAGATGTTGAACACGGAGT
TAGCGTAGGCGGTGGTAGCGTCTCCA
